Addgene plasmid #84391: pENTR CMVie-Lifeact-EGFP L1-R5
Purpose: Multisite Gateway entry vector for expression of EGFP-tagged Lifeact in cells including neurons
Depositing lab: Ghassan Mouneimne. Depositing organization: University of Arizona. Publication: The actin cytoskeletal architecture of estrogen receptor positive breast cancer cells suppresses invasion. Padilla-Rodriguez M, Parker SS, Adams DG, Westerling T, Puleo JI, Watson AW, Hill SM, Noon M, Gaudin R, Aaron J, Tong D, Roe DJ, Knudsen B, Mouneimne G. Nat Commun. 2018 Jul 30;9(1):2980. doi: 10.1038/s41467-018-05367-2. PubMed 30061623.
Backbone
  Vector backbone: pMuLE ENTR MCS L1-R5
  Backbone size w/o insert (bp): 3034
  Total vector size (bp): 3826
  Vector type: Mammalian Expression ; Gateway
Growth in bacteria
  Bacterial resistance: Kanamycin, 50 μg/mL
  Growth temperature: 37°C
  Growth strain: DH5alpha
  Copy number: High Copy
Gene/Insert
  Gene/Insert name: Lifeact
  Species: Synthetic
  Insert size (bp): 51
  Promoter: CMV immediate early
  Tag / fusion protein: EGFP (C terminal on insert)
  Cloning method: Restriction Enzyme; 5′ cloning site HindIII (not destroyed); 3′ cloning site XhoI (not destroyed)
  Sequencing primers: 5′ CMV_fwd_primer; 3′ M13-rev
Terms and licenses: Academic/Nonprofit Terms; Industry Terms: Not Available to Industry
Depositor comments: This truncated CMV promoter is not silenced in neurons.
How to cite: pENTR CMVie-Lifeact-EGFP L1-R5 was a gift from Ghassan Mouneimne (Addgene plasmid # 84391 ; http://n2t.net/addgene:84391 ; RRID:Addgene_84391)
