[The description below was written by a language model from this plasmid's Addgene catalogue record and pLannotate feature annotations shown in this document.]
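Description:
pENTR CMVie-Lifeact-EGFP L1-R5 is a 3.8 kb MultiSite Gateway entry clone built on the pMuLE ENTR MCS L1-R5 backbone. It is maintained in E. coli at high copy through a ColE1/pUC-type origin and selected with kanamycin via an aminoglycoside phosphotransferase gene. The cargo sits between an attL1 site and an attR5 site, the combination that marks it as the first-position module in a multi-fragment LR Clonase reaction, where it is joined in a defined order with other entry modules into a destination vector. The record does not name a specific destination vector. Upstream rrnB T1 and T2 terminators insulate the cassette from read-through transcription in bacteria. Short lacI and lacZα fragments and a T7 promoter beyond attR5 appear to be backbone remnants.

The payload is a compact mammalian expression unit. It has a truncated human cytomegalovirus immediate early promoter, annotated as only a short piece of the enhancer followed by the core promoter. This drives Lifeact fused at its C terminus to EGFP. Lifeact is a short synthetic F-actin-binding peptide (51 bp in the record), which the annotation matches to the N-terminal part of yeast Abp140. Fused to a fluorescent protein, it labels filamentous actin in living cells. The insert was cloned between HindIII and XhoI sites, both retained. No polyadenylation signal is annotated within the att-flanked region, so this may be expected to come from another module or the destination vector. The depositor notes that this shortened CMV promoter is not silenced in neurons, and the stated purpose is expression of EGFP-tagged Lifeact in cells including neurons, for visualising actin cytoskeletal architecture.
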