Features (pLannotate 1.2.2; 13 found; start..end, strand, type, name):
    121..213     +  CDS            lacI (fragment): lac repressor; lacI; The lac repressor binds to the lac operator to inhibit transcription in E. coli. This inhibition can be relieved by adding lactose or isopropyl-β-D-thiogalactopyranoside (IPTG).
    268..295     -  terminator     rrnB T2 terminator: transcription terminator T2 from the E. coli rrnB gene
    427..470     +  terminator     rrnB T1 terminator: Escherichia coli rrnB; transcription terminator T1 from the E. coli rrnB gene
    517..553     -  CDS            lacZα (fragment): LacZα fragment of β-galactosidase; lacZ fragment
    569..668     +  protein_bind   attL1: mutant version of attL; recombination site for the Gateway® LR reaction LR Clonase™
    707..783     +  enhancer       CMV enhancer (fragment): human cytomegalovirus immediate early enhancer
    784..987     +  promoter       CMV promoter: human cytomegalovirus (CMV) immediate early promoter
   1070..1141    +  CDS            ABP140 (fragment): AB140_YEAST - Also known as TRM140. Experimental evidence at protein level: Swiss-Prot protein existence level 1. S-adenosyl-L-methionine-dependent methyltransferase that mediates N(3)-methylcytidine modification of residue 32 of the tRNA anticodon loop of tRNA(Thr) and tRNA(Ser). Binds F-actin and shows weak F-actin cross-linking activity. From Saccharomyces cerevisiae (strain ATCC 204508 / S288c) (Baker's yeast).
   1142..1861    +  CDS            EGFP: the original enhanced GFP (Yang et al., 1996) mammalian codon-optimized
   1889..2012    +  protein_bind   attR5: mutant version of attR; recombination site for the Gateway® LR reaction LR Clonase™
   2068..2086    -  promoter       T7 promoter: promoter for bacteriophage T7 RNA polymerase
   2220..3029    +  CDS            KanR: aminoglycoside phosphotransferase; aph(3')-Ia; confers resistance to kanamycin in bacteria or G418 (Geneticin®) in eukaryotes
   3176..3764    +  rep_origin     ori: high-copy-number ColE1/pMB1/pBR322/pUC origin of replication
>Addgene plasmid #84391 | pENTR CMVie-Lifeact-EGFP L1-R5 | addgene full sequence | sequence record 169691 | Addgene NGS Result
CTTTCCTGCGTTATCCCCTGATTCTGTGGATAACCGTATTACCGCCTTTGAGTGAGCTGATACCGCTCGC
CGCAGCCGAACGACCGAGCGCAGCGAGTCAGTGAGCGAGGAAGCGGAAGAGCGCCCAATACGCAAACCGC
CTCTCCCCGCGCGTTGGCCGATTCATTAATGCAGCTGGCACGACAGGTTTCCCGACTGGAAAGCGGGCAG
TGAGCGCAACGCAATTAATACGCGTACCGCTAGCCAGGAAGAGTTTGTAGAAACGCAAAAAGGCCATCCG
TCAGGATGGCCTTCTGCTTAGTTTGATGCCTGGCAGTTTATGGCGGGCGTCCTGCCCGCCACCCTCCGGG
CCGTTGCTTCACAACGTTCAAATCCGCTCCCGGCGGATTTGTCCTACTCAGGAGAGCGTTCACCGACAAA
CAACAGATAAAACGAAAGGCCCAGTCTTCCGACTGAGCCTTTCGTTTTATTTGATGCCTGGCAGTTCCCT
ACTCTCGCGTTAACGCTAGCATGGATGTTTTCCCAGTCACGACGTTGTAAAACGACGGCCAGTCTTAAGC
TCGGGCCCCAAATAATGATTTTATTTTGACTGATAGTGACCTGTTCGTTGCAACAAATTGATGAGCAATG
CTTTTTTATAATGCCAACTTTGTACAAAAAAGCAGGCTGGAGACCCAAGCTTGGTACCGAGCTCGGATCC
ACTAGTATTATGCCCAGTACATGACCTTATGGGACTTTCCTACTTGGCAGTACATCTACGTATTAGTCAT
CGCTATTACCATGGTGATGCGGTTTTGGCAGTACATCAATGGGCGTGGATAGCGGTTTGACTCACGGGGA
TTTCCAAGTCTCCACCCCATTGACGTCAATGGGAGTTTGTTTTGGCACCAAAATCAACGGGACTTTCCAA
AATGTCGTAACAACTCCGCCCCATTGACGCAAATGGGCGGTAGGCGTGTACGGTGGGAGGTTTATATAAG
CAGAGCTCGTTTAGTGAACCGTCAGATCGCCTGGAGACGCCATCCACGCTGTTTTGACCTCCATAGAAGA
TTCTAGAGCTAGCGCCACCATGGGCGTGGCCGACTTGATCAAGAAGTTCGAGTCCATCTCCAAGGAGGAG
GGGGATCCACCGGTCGCCACCATGGTGAGCAAGGGCGAGGAGCTGTTCACCGGGGTGGTGCCCATCCTGG
TCGAGCTGGACGGCGACGTAAACGGCCACAAGTTCAGCGTGTCCGGCGAGGGCGAGGGCGATGCCACCTA
CGGCAAGCTGACCCTGAAGTTCATCTGCACCACCGGCAAGCTGCCCGTGCCCTGGCCCACCCTCGTGACC
ACCCTGACCTACGGCGTGCAGTGCTTCAGCCGCTACCCCGACCACATGAAGCAGCACGACTTCTTCAAGT
CCGCCATGCCCGAAGGCTACGTCCAGGAGCGCACCATCTTCTTCAAGGACGACGGCAACTACAAGACCCG
CGCCGAGGTGAAGTTCGAGGGCGACACCCTGGTGAACCGCATCGAGCTGAAGGGCATCGACTTCAAGGAG
GACGGCAACATCCTGGGGCACAAGCTGGAGTACAACTACAACAGCCACAACGTCTATATCATGGCCGACA
AGCAGAAGAACGGCATCAAGGTGAACTTCAAGATCCGCCACAACATCGAGGACGGCAGCGTGCAGCTCGC
CGACCACTACCAGCAGAACACCCCCATCGGCGACGGCCCCGTGCTGCTGCCCGACAACCACTACCTGAGC
ACCCAGTCCGCCCTGAGCAAAGACCCCAACGAGAAGCGCGATCACATGGTCCTGCTGGAGTTCGTGACCG
CCGCCGGGATCACTCTCGGCATGGACGAGCTGTACAAGTAAAGCGGCCTCGAGCATGCATCTAGAGGACA
ACTTTGTATACAAAAGTTGAACGAGAAACGTAAAATGATATAAATATCAATATATTAAATTAGATTTTGC
ATAAAAAACAGACTACATAATACTGTAAAACACAACATATCCAGTCACTATGAATCAACTACTTAGATGG
TATTAGTGACCTGTACTGCAGGGCGGCCGCGATATCCCCTATAGTGAGTCGTATTACATGGTCATAGCTG
TTTCCTGGCAGCTCTGGCCCGTGTCTCAAAATCTCTGATGTTACATTGCACAAGATAAAAATATATCATC
ATGAACAATAAAACTGTCTGCTTACATAAACAGTAATACAAGGGGTGTTATGAGCCATATTCAACGGGAA
ACGTCGAGGCCGCGATTAAATTCCAACATGGATGCTGATTTATATGGGTATAAATGGGCTCGCGATAATG
TCGGGCAATCAGGTGCGACAATCTATCGCTTGTATGGGAAGCCCGATGCGCCAGAGTTGTTTCTGAAACA
TGGCAAAGGTAGCGTTGCCAATGATGTTACAGATGAGATGGTCAGACTAAACTGGCTGACGGAATTTATG
CCTCTTCCGACCATCAAGCATTTTATCCGTACTCCTGATGATGCATGGTTACTCACCACTGCGATCCCCG
GAAAAACAGCATTCCAGGTATTAGAAGAATATCCTGATTCAGGTGAAAATATTGTTGATGCGCTGGCAGT
GTTCCTGCGCCGGTTGCATTCGATTCCTGTTTGTAATTGTCCTTTTAACAGCGATCGCGTATTTCGTCTC
GCTCAGGCGCAATCACGAATGAATAACGGTTTGGTTGATGCGAGTGATTTTGATGACGAGCGTAATGGCT
GGCCTGTTGAACAAGTCTGGAAAGAAATGCATAAACTTTTGCCATTCTCACCGGATTCAGTCGTCACTCA
TGGTGATTTCTCACTTGATAACCTTATTTTTGACGAGGGGAAATTAATAGGTTGTATTGATGTTGGACGA
GTCGGAATCGCAGACCGATACCAGGATCTTGCCATCCTATGGAACTGCCTCGGTGAGTTTTCTCCTTCAT
TACAGAAACGGCTTTTTCAAAAATATGGTATTGATAATCCTGATATGAATAAATTGCAGTTTCATTTGAT
GCTCGATGAGTTTTTCTAATCAGAATTGGTTAATTGGTTGTAACACTGGCAGAGCATTACGCTGACTTGA
CGGGACGGCGCAAGCTCATGACCAAAATCCCTTAACGTGAGTTACGCGTCGTTCCACTGAGCGTCAGACC
CCGTAGAAAAGATCAAAGGATCTTCTTGAGATCCTTTTTTTCTGCGCGTAATCTGCTGCTTGCAAACAAA
AAAACCACCGCTACCAGCGGTGGTTTGTTTGCCGGATCAAGAGCTACCAACTCTTTTTCCGAAGGTAACT
GGCTTCAGCAGAGCGCAGATACCAAATACTGTTCTTCTAGTGTAGCCGTAGTTAGGCCACCACTTCAAGA
ACTCTGTAGCACCGCCTACATACCTCGCTCTGCTAATCCTGTTACCAGTGGCTGCTGCCAGTGGCGATAA
GTCGTGTCTTACCGGGTTGGACTCAAGACGATAGTTACCGGATAAGGCGCAGCGGTCGGGCTGAACGGGG
GGTTCGTGCACACAGCCCAGCTTGGAGCGAACGACCTACACCGAACTGAGATACCTACAGCGTGAGCTAT
GAGAAAGCGCCACGCTTCCCGAAGGGAGAAAGGCGGACAGGTATCCGGTAAGCGGCAGGGTCGGAACAGG
AGAGCGCACGAGGGAGCTTCCAGGGGGAAACGCCTGGTATCTTTATAGTCCTGTCGGGTTTCGCCACCTC
TGACTTGAGCGTCGATTTTTGTGATGCTCGTCAGGGGGGCGGAGCCTATGGAAAAACGCCAGCAACGCGG
CCTTTTTACGGTTCCTGGCCTTTTGCTGGCCTTTTGCTCACATGTT
